Addgene plasmid #43380: II-GGAC
Depositing lab: Chad Cowan & Kiran Musunuru. Depositing organization: Harvard University. Publication: A TALEN Genome-Editing System for Generating Human Stem Cell-Based Disease Models. Ding Q, Lee YK, Schaefer EA, Peters DT, Veres A, Kim K, Kuperwasser N, Motola DL, Meissner TB, Hendriks WT, Trevisan M, Gupta RM, Moisan A, Banks E, Friesen M, Schinzel RT, Xia F, Tang A, Xia Y, Figueroa E, Wann A, Ahfeldt T, Daheron L, Zhang F, Rubin LL, Peng LF, Chung RT, Musunuru K, Cowan CA. Cell Stem Cell. 2012 Dec 12. pii: S1934-5909(12)00645-5. doi: 10.1016/j.stem.2012.11.011. PubMed 23246482.
Backbone
  Vector backbone: pCRII-TOPO
  Backbone manufacturer: Invitrogen
  Backbone size w/o insert (bp): 3973
  Vector type: Bacterial Cloning
Growth in bacteria
  Bacterial resistance: Ampicillin and Kanamycin, 100 & 50 μg/mL
  Growth temperature: 37°C
  Growth strain: Top10
  Copy number: High Copy
Gene/Insert
  Gene/Insert name: II-GGAC
  Species: Synthetic
  Insert size (bp): 426
  Cloning method: TOPO Cloning
  Sequencing primers: 5′ T7; 3′ M13-rev
Terms and licenses: Academic/Nonprofit Terms; Industry Terms: Not Available to Industry
How to cite: II-GGAC was a gift from Chad Cowan & Kiran Musunuru (Addgene plasmid # 43380 ; http://n2t.net/addgene:43380 ; RRID:Addgene_43380)
