[The description below was written by a language model from this plasmid's Addgene catalogue record.]
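Description:
II-GGAC is a bacterial cloning plasmid built on the commercial pCRII-TOPO backbone (about 4 kb without insert), into which a 426 bp synthetic fragment was introduced by TOPO cloning. It is a high-copy plasmid propagated in E. coli and carries both ampicillin and kanamycin resistance, as is standard for this backbone, so either or both drugs can be used for selection. The insert is flanked by T7 and M13-reverse priming sites, which are the recorded sequencing primers for verifying the cloned fragment. No feature table is provided, so the origin of replication and other backbone elements are not itemised in the record.

The record does not describe the insert beyond its name, synthetic origin and size. The associated publication presents a TALEN genome-editing system for generating human stem cell-based disease models, and the plasmid appears to be one member of a library of component parts from that system. The name suggests a module for position set "II" that encodes TALE repeats recognising the four-base target GGAC. A length of roughly 426 bp would be consistent with four repeat units of about 34 amino acids each, but this reading is an inference from the naming and size, not something the record states. There is no promoter or expression cassette for the insert recorded, which fits a storage and assembly role: the plasmid would act as a source of a pre-assembled repeat block to be combined with other modules into a full-length TALE array in a separate nuclease expression vector, and would not be used directly in mammalian cells.
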