>Addgene plasmid #43380 | II-GGAC | depositor partial sequence | sequence record 58645 | II-GGAC sequence 426 bps
CGTCTCGCTTAACCCCAGAGCAGGTCGTGGCAATCGCGAGCAATAACGGCGGAAAACAGGCTTTGGAAAC
GGTGCAGAGGCTCCTTCCAGTGCTGTGCCAAGCGCACGGACTGACCCCAGAGCAGGTCGTGGCAATCGCG
AGCAATAACGGCGGAAAACAGGCTTTGGAAACGGTGCAGAGGCTCCTTCCAGTGCTGTGCCAAGCGCACG
GCCTCACCCCAGAGCAGGTCGTGGCAATCGCCTCCAACATTGGCGGGAAACAGGCACTCGAGACTGTCCA
GCGCCTGCTTCCCGTGCTGTGCCAAGCGCACGGATTAACCCCAGAGCAGGTCGTGGCGATCGCAAGCCAC
GACGGAGGAAAGCAAGCCTTGGAAACAGTACAGAGGCTGTTGCCTGTGCTGTGCCAAGCGCACGGGCTCA
GAGACG
