>Addgene plasmid #43380 | II-GGAC | addgene partial sequence | sequence record 61308 | M13-F20 5'-TGTAAAACGACGGCCAGT-3'
CTATAGGGCGAATTGGGCCCTCTAGATGCATGCTCGAGCGGCCGCCAGTGTGATGGATATCTGCAGAATT
CGCCCTTCTTTCCTGTGCCCACGTCTCTGAGCCCGTGCGCTTGGCACAGCACAGGCAACAGCCTCTGTAC
TGTTTCCAAGGCTTGCTTTCCTCCGTCGTGGCTTGCGATCGCCACGACCTGCTCTGGGGTTAATCCGTGC
GCTTGGCACAGCACGGGAAGCAGGCGCTGGACAGTCTCGAGTGCCTGTTTCCCGCCAATGTTGGAGGCGA
TTGCCACGACCTGCTCTGGGGTGAGGCCGTGCGCTTGGCACAGCACTGGAAGGAGCCTCTGCACCGTTTC
CAAAGCCTGTTTTCCGCCGTTATTGCTCGCGATTGCCACGACCTGCTCTGGGGTCAGTCCGTGCGCTTGG
CACAGCACTGGAAGGAGCCTCTGCACCGTTTCCAAAGCCTGTTTTCCGCCGTTATTGCTCGCGATTGCCA
CGACCTGCTCTGGGGTTAAGCGAGACGCGCTAGGACGGCAAGGGCGAATTCCAGCACACTGGCGGCCGTT
ACTAGTGGATCCGAGCTCGGTACCAAGCTTGATGCATAGCTTGAGTATTCTATAGTGTCACCTAAATAGC
TTGGCGTAATCATGGTCATAGCTGTTTCCTGTGTGAAATTGTTATCCGCTCACAATTCCACACAACATAC
GAGCCGGAAGCATAAAGTGTAAAGCCTGGGGTGCCTAATGAGTGAGCTAACTCACATTAATTGCGTTGCG
CTCACTGCCCGCTTTCCAGTCGGGAAACCTGTCGTGCCAGCTGCATTAATGAATCGGCCAACGCGCGGGG
AGAGGCGGTTTGCGTATTGGGCGCTCTTCCGCTTCCTCGCTCACTGACTCGCTGCGCTCGGTCGTTCGGC
TGCGGCGAGCGGTATCAGCTCACTCAAAGGCGGTAATACGGTTATC
